Addgene plasmid #213835: pReporter_ZF1_mNeonGreen_ZF2
Purpose: Facilitates genomic integration of the reporter for screen 2: ZF-1 upstream of the reporter gene and ZF-2 downstream.
Depositing lab: James Collins. Depositing organization: Massachusetts Institute of Technology. Publication: A high-throughput synthetic biology approach for studying combinatorial chromatin-based transcriptional regulation. Alcantar MA, English MA, Valeri JA, Collins JJ. Mol Cell. 2024 Jun 20;84(12):2382-2396.e9. doi: 10.1016/j.molcel.2024.05.025. PubMed 38906116.
Backbone
  Vector backbone: pLEU
  Vector type: Yeast Expression
  Selectable markers: LEU2
Growth in bacteria
  Bacterial resistance: Spectinomycin, 50 μg/mL
  Growth temperature: 37°C
  Growth strain: NEB Stable
  Copy number: High Copy
Gene/Insert
  Gene/Insert name: mNeonGreen
  Species: Synthetic
  Cloning method: Restriction Enzyme; 5′ cloning site Unknown (unknown if destroyed); 3′ cloning site Unknown (unknown if destroyed)
Terms and licenses: Academic/Nonprofit Terms; Industry Terms: Not Available to Industry
Depositor comments: Contains a minimal CYC1 promoter driving expression of mNeonGreen. Binding sites for ZF-1 (ZF 43-8) are upstream of the promoter and ZF-2 (ZF 42-10) binding sites are downstream. Cut with NotI prior to transformation into yeast to facilitate genomic insertion. **This plasmid is prone to recombination due to ZF binding site repeats.**
How to cite: pReporter_ZF1_mNeonGreen_ZF2 was a gift from James Collins (Addgene plasmid # 213835 ; http://n2t.net/addgene:213835 ; RRID:Addgene_213835)
