[The description below was written by a language model from this plasmid's Addgene catalogue record and pLannotate feature annotations shown in this document.]
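Description:
pReporter_ZF1_mNeonGreen_ZF2 is a yeast integrating reporter plasmid built on the pLEU backbone, about 6.6 kb in size. In bacteria it is maintained through a high-copy ColE1/pUC-type origin and selected with spectinomycin via the aadA gene; the adjacent fragments of a gentamicin resistance gene and a class 1 integron Pc promoter appear to be remnants of the cassette from which aadA was taken. No yeast replication origin is annotated, which fits the stated design: the plasmid is linearised with NotI so that it inserts into the yeast genome, and integrants are selected by leucine prototrophy through the LEU2 gene under its own promoter. Short annotated fragments of yeast sequences flanking LEU2 (NFS1 and YC021, with a small YO192 match downstream of the reporter) probably represent native genomic context or homology sequence, although the record does not name the integration locus.

The payload is a synthetic reporter in which a minimal CYC1 promoter drives mNeonGreen, a bright, rapidly maturing monomeric green/yellow fluorescent protein. According to the depositor, arrays of binding sites for the zinc finger ZF-1 (ZF 43-8) lie upstream of the promoter, and sites for ZF-2 (ZF 42-10) lie downstream of the reporter. Neither the promoter nor the binding sites were picked up by the automated annotation. This arrangement allows two different zinc-finger-fused effectors to be recruited to separate positions around the same gene, with fluorescence as the readout. It served as the reporter for "screen 2" in a high-throughput study of combinatorial chromatin-based transcriptional regulation. The depositor warns that the repeated binding sites make the plasmid prone to recombination.
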