Features (pLannotate 1.2.2; 10 found; start..end, strand, type, name):
    515..1222    +  CDS            mNeonGreen: mNeonGreen is a basic (constitutively fluorescent) green/yellow fluorescent protein published in 2013, derived from Branchiostoma lanceolatum. It is reported to be a very rapidly-maturing monomer with moderate acid sensitivity.
   1755..1832    +  CDS            YO192_YEAST (fragment): Experimental evidence at protein level: Swiss-Prot protein existence level 1. From Saccharomyces cerevisiae (strain ATCC 204508 / S288c) (Baker's yeast).
   1972..2379    +  promoter       LEU2 promoter: S. cerevisiae LEU2
   2380..3471    +  CDS            LEU2: LEU3_YEAST - Experimental evidence at protein level: Swiss-Prot protein existence level 1. Catalyzes the oxidation of 3-carboxy-2-hydroxy-4- methylpentanoate (3-isopropylmalate) to 3-carboxy-4-methyl-2- oxopentanoate. The product decarboxylates to 4-methyl-2 oxopentanoate. From Saccharomyces cerevisiae (strain ATCC 204508 / S288c) (Baker's yeast).
   3972..4163    -  CDS            NFS1 (fragment): NFS1_YEAST - Also known as SPL1 From Saccharomyces cerevisiae (strain ATCC 204508 / S288c) (Baker's yeast).
   4178..4966    -  CDS            aadA: S3AD_ECOLX - Experimental evidence at protein level: Swiss-Prot protein existence level 1. Mediates bacterial resistance to the antibiotics streptomycin and spectinomycin. From Escherichia coli.
   4973..5029    -  CDS            GmR (fragment): gentamycin acetyltransferase; aacC1; confers resistance to gentamycin
   5205..5228    -  promoter       Pc promoter (fragment): intI1 (promoter lies within the coding sequence); class 1 integron promoter
   5396..5984    +  rep_origin     ori: high-copy-number ColE1/pMB1/pBR322/pUC origin of replication
   6147..6521    +  CDS            YC021_YEAST: Protein predicted: Swiss-Prot protein existence level 4. From Saccharomyces cerevisiae (strain ATCC 204508 / S288c) (Baker's yeast).
>Addgene plasmid #213835 | pReporter_ZF1_mNeonGreen_ZF2 | addgene full sequence | sequence record 422166 | Addgene NGS Result
CCCTGAATTCGCATCTAGATGGTAGAGCCACAAACAGCCGGTACAAGCAACGATCTCCAGGACCATCTGA
ATCATGCGCGGATGACACGAACTCACGACGGCGATCACAGACATTAACCCACAGTACAGACACTGCGACA
ACGTGGCAATTCGTCGCAATACCGTCTCACTGAACTGGCCGATAATTGCAGACGAACGGAATTCAGAGTG
AGGACTTGAGAGTGAGGACTGGAGAGTGAGGACTCGAGAGTGAGGACGGATCCCAGATCCGCCAGGCGTG
TATATATAGCGTGGATGGCCAGGCAACTTTAGTGCTGACACATACAGGCATATATATATGTGTGCGACGA
CACATGATCATATGGCATGCATGTGCTCTGTATGTATATAAAACTCTTGTTTTCTTCTTTTCTCTAAATA
TTCTTTCCTTATACATTAGGACCTTTGCAGCATAAATTACTATACTTCTATAGACACACAAACACAAATA
CACACACTAATCTAGATATTAAATATGGTTTCAAAGGGTGAAGAGGATAACATGGCAAGTTTGCCGGCCA
CACATGAACTTCACATTTTCGGGAGCATAAATGGCGTTGATTTTGACATGGTCGGTCAGGGGACTGGGAA
CCCCAACGACGGATACGAAGAACTCAACTTGAAATCTACCAAAGGTGATCTCCAATTTTCACCGTGGATT
CTTGTTCCGCACATTGGGTATGGATTTCATCAGTATTTGCCATACCCTGATGGCATGTCACCCTTCCAGG
CCGCTATGGTCGATGGTAGCGGCTACCAGGTACACCGCACAATGCAGTTTGAAGACGGTGCATCACTGAC
CGTGAACTACCGATATACCTATGAGGGTTCCCATATTAAAGGAGAAGCTCAAGTAAAGGGAACGGGATTC
CCGGCCGATGGTCCCGTGATGACTAACTCCTTGACAGCAGCAGACTGGTGTCGCTCTAAGAAGACTTATC
CCAACGATAAAACCATTATAAGTACATTTAAATGGAGTTATACAACGGGCAACGGTAAGAGGTACAGAAG
CACGGCACGGACCACTTACACCTTCGCTAAGCCGATGGCCGCAAACTACTTGAAGAACCAACCGATGTAC
GTATTCCGAAAGACGGAACTGAAACATAGCAAAACTGAACTGAATTTCAAGGAGTGGCAGAAAGCGTTTA
CTGATGTCATGGGTATGGACGAGCTGTATAAGGGATCCTAACTCGAGGCCAATTGGTGCGGCAATTGATA
ATAACGAAAATGTCTTTTAATGATCTGGGTATAATGAGGAATTTTCCGAACGTTTTTACTTTATATATAT
ATATACATGTAACATATATTCTATACGCTATAGAGAAAGGAAATTTTTCAATTAAAAAAAAAATAGAGAA
AGAGTTTCACTTCTTGATTATCGCTAACACTAATGGTTGAAGTACTGCTACTTTAATTTTATAACGGCTA
GCAGACGCTGCTCTTCAGACGCTGCTCTGCAGACGCTGCTCTCCAGACGCTGCTCGGATCCGGGCTGGAA
ATCTGCTCGTCAGTGGTGCTCACACTGACGAATCATGTACAGATCATACCGATGACTGCCTGGCGACTCA
CAACTAAGCAAGACAGCCGGAACCAGCGCCGGCGAACACCACTGCATATATGGCATATCACAACAGTCCA
CGTCTCAAGCAGTTACAGAGATGTTACGAACCACTAGTGCACTGCAGTACATCGAGGAGAACTTCTAGTA
TATCTACATACCTAATATTATTGCCTTATTAAAAATGGAATCCCAACAATTACATCAAAATCCACATTCT
CTTCAAAATCAATTGTCCTGTACTTCCTTGTTCATGTGTGTTCAAAAACGTTATATTTATAGGATAATTA
TACTCTATTTCTCAACAAGTAATTGGTTGTTTGGCCGAGCGGTCTAAGGCGCCTGATTCAAGAAATATCT
TGACCGCAGTTAACTGTGGGAATACTCAGGTATCGTAAGATGCAAGAGTTCGAATCTCTTAGCAACCATT
ATTTTTTTCCTCAACATAACGAGAACACACAGGGGCGCTATCGCACAGAATCAAATTCGATGACTGGAAA
TTTTTTGTTAATTTCAGAGGTCGCCTGACGCATATACCTTTTTCAACTGAAAAATTGGGAGAAAAAGGAA
AGGTGAGAGCGCCGGAACCGGCTTTTCATATAGAATAGAGAAGCGTTCATGACTAAATGCTTGCATCACA
ATACTTGAAGTTGACAATATTATTTAAGGACCTATTGTTTTTTCCAATAGGTGGTTAGCAATCGTCTTAC
TTTCTAACTTTTCTTACCTTTTACATTTCAGCAATATATATATATATATTTCAAGGATATACCATTCTAA
TGTCTGCCCCTAAGAAGATCGTCGTTTTGCCAGGTGACCACGTTGGTCAAGAAATCACAGCCGAAGCCAT
TAAGGTTCTTAAAGCTATTTCTGATGTTCGTTCCAATGTCAAGTTCGATTTCGAAAATCATTTAATTGGT
GGTGCTGCTATCGATGCTACAGGTGTTCCACTTCCAGATGAGGCGCTGGAAGCCTCCAAGAAGGCTGATG
CCGTTTTGTTAGGTGCTGTGGGTGGTCCTAAATGGGGAACCGGTAGTGTTAGACCTGAACAAGGTTTACT
AAAAATCCGTAAAGAACTTCAATTGTACGCCAACTTAAGACCATGTAACTTTGCATCCGACTCTCTTTTA
GACTTATCTCCAATCAAGCCACAATTTGCTAAAGGTACTGACTTCGTTGTTGTCAGAGAATTAGTGGGAG
GTATTTACTTTGGTAAGAGAAAGGAGGACGATGGTGATGGTGTCGCTTGGGATAGTGAACAATACACCGT
TCCAGAAGTGCAAAGAATCACAAGAATGGCCGCTTTCATGGCCCTACAACATGAGCCACCATTGCCTATT
TGGTCCTTGGATAAAGCTAATGTTTTGGCCTCTTCAAGATTATGGAGAAAAACTGTGGAGGAAACCATCA
AGAACGAATTTCCTACATTGAAGGTTCAACATCAATTGATTGATTCTGCCGCCATGATCCTAGTTAAGAA
CCCAACCCACCTAAATGGTATTATAATCACCAGCAACATGTTTGGTGATATCATCTCCGATGAAGCCTCC
GTTATCCCAGGTTCCTTGGGTTTGTTGCCATCTGCGTCCTTGGCCTCTTTGCCAGACAAGAACACCGCAT
TTGGTTTGTACGAACCATGCCACGGTTCTGCTCCAGATTTGCCAAAGAATAAGGTCAACCCTATCGCCAC
TATCTTGTCTGCTGCAATGATGTTGAAATTGTCATTGAACTTGCCTGAAGAAGGTAAGGCCATTGAAGAT
GCAGTTAAAAAGGTTTTGGATGCAGGTATCAGAACTGGTGATTTAGGTGGTTCCAACAGTACCACCGAAG
TCGGTGATGCTGTCGCCGAAGAAGTTAAGAAAATCCTTGCTTAACCTGGAGGACCCTTCTCTTTAGACTA
TTCTACTCTTATGCACGTAAAAAATTCTAGGAAATATGTATTAACTAGGAGTAAAATAACCGGCTAGTGG
CATTCATATAGCCGTCTGTTTACATCTACATCACACATTTCGAGTGTATATCTCGCAACGTTGGCGTTAA
ATAGGCAGGAGTACTCGTATCGCATGTCGGTGCGACACGAAATTACAAAATGGAATATGTTCATAGGGTA
GACGAAACTATATACGCAATCTACATACATTTATCAAGAAGGAGAAAAAGGAGGATGTAAAGGAATACAG
GTAAGCAAATTGATACTAATGGCTCAACGTGATAAGGAAAAAGAATTGCACTTTAACATTAATATTGACA
AGGAGGAGGGCACCACACAAAAAGTTAGGTGTAACAGAAAATCATGAAACTATGATTCCTAATTTATATA
TTGGAGGATTTTCTCTAAAAAAAAAAAAATACAACAAATAAAAAACACTCAATGACCTGACCATTTGATG
GAGTTTAAGTCAATACCTTCTTGAACCATTTCCCATAATGGTGAAAGTTCCCTCAAGAATTTTACTCTGT
CAGAAACGGCCTTAACGACGTAGTCGACCTCCTCTTCAGTACTAAATCTACCAATACCAAATCTGATGGA
AGAATGGGCTAATGCATCATCCTTACCCAGCGCCGAGCGGCCGCTTATTTGCCGACTACCTTGGTGATCT
CGCCTTTCACGTAGTGGACAAATTCTTCCAACTGATCTGCGCGCGAGGCCAAGCGATCTTCTTCTTGTCC
AAGATAAGCCTGTCTAGCTTCAAGTATGACGGGCTGATACTGGGCCGGCAGGCGCTCCATTGCCCAGTCG
GCAGCGACATCCTTCGGCGCGATTTTGCCGGTTACTGCGCTGTACCAAATGCGGGACAACGTAAGCACTA
CATTTCGCTCATCGCCAGCCCAGTCGGGCGGCGAGTTCCATAGCGTTAAGGTTTCATTTAGCGCCTCAAA
TAGATCCTGTTCAGGAACCGGATCAAAGAGTTCCTCCGCCGCTGGACCTACCAAGGCAACGCTATGTTCT
CTTGCTTTTGTCAGCAAGATAGCCAGATCAATGTCGATCGTGGCTGGCTCGAAGATACCCGCAAGAATGT
CATTGCGCTGCCATTCTCCAAATTGCAGTTCGCGCTTAGCTGGATAACGCCACGGAATGATGTCGTCGTG
CACAACAATGGTGACTTCTACAGCGCGGAGAATCTCGCTCTCTCCAGGGGAAGCCGAAGTTTCCAAAAGG
TCGTTGATCAAAGCTCGCCGCGTTGTTTCATCAAGCCTTACGGTCACCGTAACCAGCAAATCAATATCAC
TGTGTGGCTTCAGGCCGCCATCCACTGCGGAGCCGTACAAATGTACGGCCAGCAACGTCGGTTCGAGATG
GCGCTCGATGACGCCAACTACCTCTGATAGTTGAGTCGATACTTCGGCGATCACCGCTTCCCTCATAATG
TTTAACTTTGTTTTAGGGCGACTGCCCTGCTGCGTAACATCGTTGCTGCTCCATAACATCAAACATCGAC
CCACGGCGTAACGCGCTTGCTGCTTGGATGCCCGAGGCATAGACTGTACCCCAAAAAAACAGTCATAACA
AGCCATGAAAACCGCCACTGCGCCGTTACCACCGCTGCGTTCGGTCAAGGTTCTGGACCAGTTGCGTGAG
CGCATACGCTACTTGCATTACAGCTTACGAACCGAACAGGCTTATGTCCACTGGGTTCGTGCCTTCATCC
GTTTCCACGGTGTGCGTCACCCGGCAACCTTGGGTAGCAGCGAAGTCGAGGCATTTCTGTCCTGGCTGGT
CATGACCAAAATCCCTTAACGTGAGTTTTCGTTCCACTGAGCGTCAGACCCCGTAGAAAAGATCAAAGGA
TCTTCTTGAGATCCTTTTTTTCTGCGCGTAATCTGCTGCTTGCAAACAAAAAAACCACCGCTACCAGCGG
TGGTTTGTTTGCCGGATCAAGAGCTACCAACTCTTTTTCCGAAGGTAACTGGCTTCAGCAGAGCGCAGAT
ACCAAATACTGTTCTTCTAGTGTAGCCGTAGTTAGGCCACCACTTCAAGAACTCTGTAGCACCGCCTACA
TACCTCGCTCTGCTAATCCTGTTACCAGTGGCTGCTGCCAGTGGCGATAAGTCGTGTCTTACCGGGTTGG
ACTCAAGACGATAGTTACCGGATAAGGCGCAGCGGTCGGGCTGAACGGGGGGTTCGTGCACACAGCCCAG
CTTGGAGCGAACGACCTACACCGAACTGAGATACCTACAGCGTGAGCTATGAGAAAGCGCCACGCTTCCC
GAAGGGAGAAAGGCGGACAGGTATCCGGTAAGCGGCAGGGTCGGAACAGGAGAGCGCACGAGGGAGCTTC
CAGGGGGAAACGCCTGGTATCTTTATAGTCCTGTCGGGTTTCGCCACCTCTGACTTGAGCGTCGATTTTT
GTGATGCTCGTCAGGGGGGCGGAGCCTATGGAAAAACGCCAGCAACGCGGCCTTTTTACGGTTCCTGGCC
TTTTGCTGGCCTTTTGCTCACATGTTCTTTCCTGCGTTATCCCCTGATTCTGTGGATAACCGTGCGGCCG
CCAATACCCAGAAGAACAGTAAAATAAAGCAAGGTACGTGAAATTAATATTTTTAAATGGTTCTAACCGA
TGCCGAAGAACTGCGCAGTCCGGTTATAACGTCTGACATGTCCTTTTTTGATTTGGAATCCAACCACTCA
AGTGACTCTGTTCATTTACTTTGCGAAAAATATACCCACAAATTGCCCATCGAAAGTGAATCGCAAACCA
CCTTCAGACTGGCACCGACAAAGCAAAGATTATACAGACAGAGTACTTTATACGTACCGTTAAGTCTCAA
GCAAAGGGTTTTCTTATTTACTGAACGGGTAAAGAGTATCTGGGCCGGCTTGCCAAGATGCAAACCGAAT
AAGTATTTCAAAGTTGCATTTGCCTTAGCCGTCCTGACACCATTGGCTATTTGGATATTTTATATTGACT
TTCGTGTACATTGATCACATCGACTGTTCTATTGGCAAATGAACCACGGGCATTGACTATTTTTCAGGTT
ACTACTATATATTATCATCACGGGCAAGGATTGTA
